Addgene plasmid #66252: CHRM5-Tango
Purpose: Expression of G protein-coupled receptors for PRESTO-Tango: parallel receptorome expression and screening via transcriptional output, with transcriptional activation following arrestin translocation
Depositing lab: Bryan Roth. Depositing organization: University of North Carolina at Chapel Hill. Publication: PRESTO-Tango as an open-source resource for interrogation of the druggable human GPCRome. Kroeze WK, Sassano MF, Huang XP, Lansu K, McCorvy JD, Giguere PM, Sciaky N, Roth BL. Nat Struct Mol Biol. 2015 May;22(5):362-9. doi: 10.1038/nsmb.3014. Epub 2015 Apr 20. PubMed 25895059.
Backbone
  Vector backbone: empty Tango
  Backbone size w/o insert (bp): 6632
  Vector type: Mammalian Expression
  Selectable markers: Neomycin (select with G418)
Growth in bacteria
  Bacterial resistance: Ampicillin, 100 μg/mL
  Growth temperature: 37°C
  Growth strain: DH5alpha
  Copy number: High Copy
Gene/Insert
  Gene/Insert name: CHRM5
  Species: H. sapiens (human)
  Insert size (bp): 1596
  Entrez Gene: CHRM5 (a.k.a. HM5)
  Promoter: CMV
  Tag / fusion protein: FLAG (N terminal on backbone)
  Cloning method: Restriction Enzyme; 5′ cloning site NotI (not destroyed); 3′ cloning site XhoI (unknown if destroyed)
  Sequencing primers: 5′ CMV-F; 3′ Tet-R
Terms and licenses: Academic/Nonprofit Terms; Industry Terms: Not Available to Industry
Depositor comments: Please note: Most of the PRESTO-Tango vectors do not contain the XhoI cut site downstream of the tTA sequence and instead carry an XbaI site. If you need to perform an XhoI digest we recommend sequencing with a forward primer at the C-terminus of tTA to determine which of the two sites is present. Suggested primer: 5-gagctccacttagacggcgagg-3. Original backbone was pcDNA3.1(+). These plasmids were generated as part of the Illuminating the Druggable Genome (IDG) program sponsored by the NIH Common Fund. The goal of this program is to identify, gather, and distribute information and resources for proteins that currently are not well-studied yet belong to commonly drug-targeted protein families: protein kinases, non-olfactory G-protein coupled receptors (GPCRs), and ion channels. The IDG program is designed to develop fundamental research tools for understudied proteins, elucidate their function, and disseminate the IDG-related resources and data to the greater scientific community.
How to cite: CHRM5-Tango was a gift from Bryan Roth (Addgene plasmid # 66252 ; http://n2t.net/addgene:66252 ; RRID:Addgene_66252)
