[The description below was written by a language model from this plasmid's Addgene catalogue record.]
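Description:
CHRM5-Tango is a mammalian expression plasmid from the PRESTO-Tango collection, a set of G protein-coupled receptor constructs built for parallel screening of the human GPCRome by transcriptional readout. It is based on an "empty Tango" backbone that the depositor notes was derived from pcDNA3.1(+). The plasmid is maintained at high copy in E. coli under ampicillin selection and carries a neomycin resistance marker, so transfected mammalian cells can be selected with G418.

The insert is the human CHRM5 gene (about 1.6 kb), encoding the M5 muscarinic acetylcholine receptor. It is expressed from the CMV promoter with an N-terminal FLAG tag supplied by the backbone, which is useful for detecting the receptor. The receptor was cloned by restriction digestion at a 5′ NotI site. The depositor comments place a tTA (tetracycline transactivator) sequence downstream of it, and note that the site following tTA is XbaI rather than XhoI in most vectors of this series, so which one is present in a given plasmid should be confirmed by sequencing.

The recorded purpose describes transcriptional activation following arrestin translocation. In the general Tango design, agonist-driven arrestin recruitment to the receptor fusion releases the transactivator, which then drives a reporter gene in the assay cell line. The record does not itemise the linker, any protease cleavage site or other elements between the receptor and tTA, and no feature table is provided. The construct is used to measure ligand activity at CHRM5 independently of G protein coupling. It was generated under a programme that develops research tools for understudied members of commonly drug-targeted protein families.
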