>Addgene plasmid #66252 | CHRM5-Tango | depositor partial sequence | sequence record 113117 | empty Tango
GACGGATCGGGAGATCTCCCGATCCCCTATGGTGCACTCTCAGTACAATCTGCTCTGATGCCGCATAGTT
AAGCCAGTATCTGCTCCCTGCTTGTGTGTTGGAGGTCGCTGAGTAGTGCGCGAGCAAAATTTAAGCTACA
ACAAGGCAAGGCTTGACCGACAATTGCATGAAGAATCTGCTTAGGGTTAGGCGTTTTGCGCTGCTTCGCG
ATGTACGGGCCAGATATACGCGTTGACATTGATTATTGACTAGTTATTAATAGTAATCAATTACGGGGTC
ATTAGTTCATAGCCCATATATGGAGTTCCGCGTTACATAACTTACGGTAAATGGCCCGCCTGGCTGACCG
CCCAACGACCCCCGCCCATTGACGTCAATAATGACGTATGTTCCCATAGTAACGCCAATAGGGACTTTCC
ATTGACGTCAATGGGTGGAGTATTTACGGTAAACTGCCCACTTGGCAGTACATCAAGTGTATCATATGCC
AAGTACGCCCCCTATTGACGTCAATGACGGTAAATGGCCCGCCTGGCATTATGCCCAGTACATGACCTTA
TGGGACTTTCCTACTTGGCAGTACATCTACGTATTAGTCATCGCTATTACCATGGTGATGCGGTTTTGGC
AGTACATCAATGGGCGTGGATAGCGGTTTGACTCACGGGGATTTCCAAGTCTCCACCCCATTGACGTCAA
TGGGAGTTTGTTTTGGCACCAAAATCAACGGGACTTTCCAAAATGTCGTAACAACTCCGCCCCATTGACG
CAAATGGGCGGTAGGCGTGTACGGTGGGAGGTCTATATAAGCAGAGCTCTCTGGCTAACTAGAGAACCCA
CTGCTTACTGGCTTATCGAAATTAATACGACTCACTATAGGGAGACCCAAGCTGGCTAGCGTTTAAACTT
AAGCTTGGTACCGAGCTCGGATCCACTAGTCCAGTGTGGTGGAATTCTGCAGATATCCAGCACAGTGGCG
GCCGCGCCACCATGAAGACGATCATCGCCCTGAGCTACATCTTCTGCCTGGTATTCGCCGACTACAAGGA
CGATGATGACGCCAGCATCGATACCGGTGGACGCACCCCACCCAGCCTGGGTCCCCAAGATGAGTCCTGC
ACCACCGCCAGCTCCTCCCTGGCCAAGGACACTTCATCGACCGGTGAGAACCTGTACTTCCAGCTAAGAT
TAGATAAAAGTAAAGTGATTAACAGCGCATTAGAGCTGCTTAATGAGGTCGGAATCGAAGGTTTAACAAC
CCGTAAACTCGCCCAGAAGCTAGGTGTAGAGCAGCCTACATTGTATTGGCATGTAAAAAATAAGCGGGCT
TTGCTCGACGCCTTAGCCATTGAGATGTTAGATAGGCACCATACTCACTTTTGCCCTTTAGAAGGGGAAA
GCTGGCAAGATTTTTTACGTAATAACGCTAAAAGTTTTAGATGTGCTTTACTAAGTCATCGCGATGGAGC
AAAAGTACATTTAGGTACACGGCCTACAGAAAAACAGTATGAAACTCTCGAAAATCAATTAGCCTTTTTA
TGCCAACAAGGTTTTTCACTAGAGAATGCATTATATGCACTCAGCGCTGTGGGGCATTTTACTTTAGGTT
GCGTATTGGAAGATCAAGAGCATCAAGTCGCTAAAGAAGAAAGGGAAACACCTACTACTGATAGTATGCC
GCCATTATTACGACAAGCTATCGAATTATTTGATCACCAAGGTGCAGAGCCAGCCTTCTTATTCGGCCTT
GAATTGATCATATGCGGATTAGAAAAACAACTTAAATGTGAAAGTGGGTCCGCGTACAGCCGCGCGCGTA
CGAAAAACAATTACGGGTCTACCATCGAGGGCCTGCTCGATCTCCCGGACGACGACGCCCCCGAAGAGGC
GGGGCTGGCGGCTCCGCGCCTGTCCTTTCTCCCCGCGGGACACACGCGCAGACTGTCGACGGCCCCCCCG
ACCGATGTCAGCCTGGGGGACGAGCTCCACTTAGACGGCGAGGACGTGGCGATGGCGCATGCCGACGCGC
TAGACGATTTCGATCTGGACATGTTGGGGGACGGGGATTCCCCGGGTCCGGGATTTACCCCCCACGACTC
CGCCCCCTACGGCGCTCTGGATATGGCCGACTTCGAGTTTGAGCAGATGTTTACCGATGCCCTTGGAATT
GACGAGTACGGTGGGTAGCTCGAGTCTAGAGGGCCCGTTTAAACCCGCTGATCAGCCTCGACTGTGCCTT
CTAGTTGCCAGCCATCTGTTGTTTGCCCCTCCCCCGTGCCTTCCTTGACCCTGGAAGGTGCCACTCCCAC
TGTCCTTTCCTAATAAAATGAGGAAATTGCATCGCATTGTCTGAGTAGGTGTCATTCTATTCTGGGGGGT
GGGGTGGGGCAGGACAGCAAGGGGGAGGATTGGGAAGACAATAGCAGGCATGCTGGGGATGCGGTGGGCT
CTATGGCTTCTGAGGCGGAAAGAACCAGCTGGGGCTCTAGGGGGTATCCCC
[124 nt withheld, positions 2502-2625]
C
[91 nt withheld, positions 2627-2717]
A
[49 nt withheld, positions 2719-2767]
CCTTTGACGTTGGAGTCCACGTTCTTT
[37 nt withheld, positions 2795-2831]
ACCCTATCTCGGTCTATTCTTTTGATTTATAAGGGATTTTGCCGATTTCGGCCTATTGGTTAAAAAATGA
GCTGATTTAACAAAAATTTAACGCGAATTAATTCTGTGGAATGTGTGTCAGTTAGGGTGTGGAAAGTCCC
CAGGCTCCCCAGCAGGCAGAAGTATGCAAAGCATGCATCTCAATTAGTCAGCAACCAGGTGTGGAAAGTC
CCCAGGCTCCCCAGCAGGCAGAAGTATGCAAAGCATGCATCTCAATTAGTCAGCAACCATAGTCCCGCCC
CTAACTCCGCCCATCCCGCCCCTAACTCCGCCCAGTTCCGCCCATTCTCCGCCCCATGGCTGACTAATTT
TTTTTATTTATGCAGAGGCCGAGGCCGCCTCTGCCTCTGAGCTATTCCAGAAGTAGTGAGGAGGCTTTTT
TGGAGGCCTAGGCTTTTGCAAAAAGCTCCCGGGAGCTTGTATATCCATTTTCGGATCTGATCAAGAGACA
GGATGAGGATCGTTTCGCATGATTGAACAAGATGGATTGCACGCAGGTTCTCCGGCCGCTTGGGTGGAGA
GGCTATTCGGCTATGACTGGGCACAACAGACAATCGGCTGCTCTGATGCCGCCGTGTTCCGGCTGTCAGC
GCAGGGGCGCCCGGTTCTTTTTGTCAAGACCGACCTGTCCGGTGCCCTGAATGAACTGCAGGACGAGGCA
GCGCGGCTATCGTGGCTGGCCACGACGGGCGTTCCTTGCGCAGCTGTGCTCGACGTTGTCACTGAAGCGG
GAAGGGACTGGCTGCTATTGGGCGAAGTGCCGGGGCAGGATCTCCTGTCATCTCACCTTGCTCCTGCCGA
GAAAGTATCCATCATGGCTGATGCAATGCGGCGGCTGCATACGCTTGATCCGGCTACCTGCCCATTCGAC
CACCAAGCGAAACATCGCATCGAGCGAGCACGTACTCGGATGGAAGCCGGTCTTGTCGATCAGGATGATC
TGGACGAAGAGCATCAGGGGCTCGCGCCAGCCGAACTGTTCGCCAGGCTCAAGGCGCGCATGCCCGACGG
CGAGGATCTCGTCGTGACCCATGGCGATGCCTGCTTGCCGAATATCATGGTGGAAAATGGCCGCTTTTCT
GGATTCATCGACTGTGGCCGGCTGGGTGTGGCGGACCGCTATCAGGACATAGCGTTGGCTACCCGTGATA
TTGCTGAAGAGCTTGGCGGCGAATGGGCTGACCGCTTCCTCGTGCTTTACGGTATCGCCGCTCCCGATTC
GCAGCGCATCGCCTTCTATCGCCTTCTTGACGAGTTCTTCTGAGCGGGACTCTGGGGTTCGAAATGACCG
ACCAAGCGACGCCCAACCTGCCATCACGAGATTTCGATTCCACCGCCGCCTTCTATGAAAGGTTGGGCTT
CGGAATCGTTTTCCGGGACGCCGGCTGGATGATCCTCCAGCGCGGGGATCTCATGCTGGAGTTCTTCGCC
CACCCCAACTTGTTTATTGCAGCTTATAATGGTTACAAATAAAGCAATAGCATCACAAATTTCACAAATA
AAGCATTTTTTTCACTGCATTCTAGTTGTGGTTTGTCCAAACTCATCAATGTATCTTATCATGTCTGTAT
ACCGTCGACCTCTAGCTAGAGCTTGGCGTAATCATGGTCATAGCTGTTTCCTGTGTGAAATTGTTATCCG
CTCACAATTCCACACAACATACGAGCCGGAAGCATAAAGTGTAAAGCCTGGGGTGCCTAATGAGTGAGCT
AACTCACATTAATTGCGTTGCGCTCACTGCCCGCTTTCCAGTCGGGAAACCTGTCGTGCCAGCTGCATTA
ATGAATCGGCCAACGCGCGGGGAGAGGCGGTTTGCGTATTGGGCGCTCTTCCGCTTCCTCGCTCACTGAC
TCGCTGCGCTCGGTCGTTCGGCTGCGGCGAGCGGTATCAGCTCACTCAAAGGCGGTAATACGGTTATCCA
CAGAATCAGGGGATAACGCAGGAAAGAACATGTGAGCAAAAGGCCAGCAAAAGGCCAGGAACCGTAAAAA
GGCCGCGTTGCTGGCGTTTTTCCATAGGCTCCGCCCCCCTGACGAGCATCACAAAAATCGACGCTCAAGT
CAGAGGTGGCGAAACCCGACAGGACTATAAAGATACCAGGCGTTTCCCCCTGGAAGCTCCCTCGTGCGCT
CTCCTGTTCCGACCCTGCCGCTTACCGGATACCTGTCCGCCTTTCTCCCTTCGGGAAGCGTGGCGCTTTC
TCATAGCTCACGCTGTAGGTATCTCAGTTCGGTGTAGGTCGTTCGCTCCAAGCTGGGCTGTGTGCACGAA
CCCCCCGTTCAGCCCGACCGCTGCGCCTTATCCGGTAACTATCGTCTTGAGTCCAACCCGGTAAGACACG
ACTTATCGCCACTGGCAGCAGCCACTGGTAACAGGATTAGCAGAGCGAGGTATGTAGGCGGTGCTACAGA
GTTCTTGAAGTGGTGGCCTAACTACGGCTACACTAGAAGAACAGTATTTGGTATCTGCGCTCTGCTGAAG
CCAGTTACCTTCGGAAAAAGAGTTGGTAGCTCTTGATCCGGCAAACAAACCACCGCTGGTAGCGGTTTTT
TTGTTTGCAAGCAGCAGATTACGCGCAGAAAAAAAGGATCTCAAGAAGATCCTTTGATCTTTTCTACGGG
GTCTGACGCTCAGTGGAACGAAAACTCACGTTAAGGGATTTTGGTCATGAGATTATCAAAAAGGATCTTC
ACCTAGATCCTTTTAAATTAAAAATGAAGTTTTAAATCAATCTAAAGTATATATGAGTAAACTTGGTCTG
ACAGTTACCAATGCTTAATCAGTGAGGCACCTATCTCAGCGATCTGTCTATTTCGTTCATCCATAGTTGC
CTGACTCCCCGTCGTGTAGATAACTACGATACGGGAGGGCTTACCATCTGGCCCCAGTGCTGCAATGATA
CCGCGAGACCCACGCTCACCGGCTCCAGATTTATCAGCAATAAACCAGCCAGCCGGAAGGGCCGAGCGCA
GAAGTGGTCCTGCAACTTTATCCGCCTCCATCCAGTCTATTAATTGTTGCCGGGAAGCTAGAGTAAGTAG
TTCGCCAGTTAATAGTTTGCGCAACGTTGTTGCCATTGCTACAGGCATCGTGGTGTCACGCTCGTCGTTT
GGTATGGCTTCATTCAGCTCCGGTTCCCAACGATCAAGGCGAGTTACATGATCCCCCATGTTGTGCAAAA
AAGCGGTTAGCTCCTTCGGTCCTCCGATCGTTGTCAGAAGTAAGTTGGCCGCAGTGTTATCACTCATGGT
TATGGCAGCACTGCATAATTCTCTTACTGTCATGCCATCCGTAAGATGCTTTTCTGTGACTGGTGAGTAC
TCAACCAAGTCATTCTGAGAATAGTGTATGCGGCGACCGAGTTGCTCTTGCCCGGCGTCAATACGGGATA
ATACCGCGCCACATAGCAGAACTTTAAAAGTGCTCATCATTGGAAAACGTTCTTCGGGGCGAAAACTCTC
AAGGATCTTACCGCTGTTGAGATCCAGTTCGATGTAACCCACTCGTGCACCCAACTGATCTTCAGCATCT
TTTACTTTCACCAGCGTTTCTGGGTGAGCAAAAACAGGAAGGCAAAATGCCGCAAAAAAGGGAATAAGGG
CGACACGGAAATGTTGAATACTCATACTCTTCCTTTTTCAATATTATTGAAGCATTTATCAGGGTTATTG
TCTCATGAGCGGATACATATTTGAATGTATTTAGAAAAATAAACAAATAGGGGTTCCGCGCACATTTCCC
CGAAAAGTGCCACCTGACGTC
