>Addgene plasmid #66252 | CHRM5-Tango | depositor partial sequence | sequence record 113118 | CHRM5
ATGGAGGGCGACTCATATCACAATGCCACGACTGTGAACGGCACACCCGTCAACCACCAGCCACTTGAAA
GGCACAGGCTTTGGGAGGTAATAACCATAGCCGCAGTGACTGCAGTAGTTAGTCTGATTACCATTGTTGG
CAATGTATTGGTCATGATTTCTTTTAAGGTTAACAGCCAGCTGAAGACCGTGAATAATTATTATCTCCTT
TCCCTGGCATGCGCTGACTTGATCATCGGGATCTTTAGCATGAACCTGTATACTACGTACATCCTGATGG
GGCGCTGGGCACTGGGTTCATTGGCATGTGACTTGTGGCTTGCGCTGGATTATGTTGCATCTAACGCCAG
CGTAATGAATCTTCTCGTGATATCCTTTGACAGATACTTCTCTATTACACGGCCCCTGACGTACAGAGCC
AAAAGGACCCCCAAACGAGCAGGCATCATGATTGGACTGGCTTGGCTCATATCCTTCATACTCTGGGCCC
CTGCGATCCTCTGTTGGCAGTATCTCGTGGGGAAAAGGACTGTGCCCCTGGACGAATGCCAGATCCAGTT
CCTGAGTGAGCCCACAATAACTTTTGGGACCGCCATAGCTGCTTTCTATATTCCGGTATCCGTTATGACC
ATCCTTTACTGCAGGATCTACAGAGAGACAGAGAAAAGGACCAAAGATTTGGCTGATCTTCAGGGGTCTG
ATTCTGTGACTAAAGCCGAGAAAAGGAAACCAGCACACCGGGCGCTCTTCCGAAGCTGTCTGCGCTGCCC
CAGGCCAACTCTGGCTCAGCGAGAGAGAAATCAAGCCTCATGGTCCAGCAGTCGGAGGAGTACTAGCACT
ACAGGAAAACCCTCCCAGGCTACAGGGCCTAGCGCGAATTGGGCCAAGGCTGAACAACTGACTACATGCT
CTAGCTATCCTAGTAGTGAAGACGAGGACAAACCCGCCACGGATCCAGTCCTGCAGGTTGTATATAAAAG
TCAGGGAAAAGAAAGTCCAGGCGAGGAGTTTAGCGCGGAAGAAACCGAGGAAACCTTTGTGAAAGCCGAG
ACAGAAAAGAGCGATTATGACACACCCAACTATCTGCTGAGTCCTGCTGCAGCCCATCGGCCAAAGTCTC
AGAAATGTGTAGCCTACAAATTCAGGCTGGTTGTGAAAGCCGATGGCAACCAAGAAACGAACAATGGCTG
TCACAAGGTCAAGATCATGCCCTGTCCTTTCCCCGTCGCCAAGGAGCCATCTACTAAAGGACTCAACCCG
AATCCCAGCCATCAGATGACCAAACGCAAGCGGGTAGTGCTGGTTAAAGAAAGGAAAGCTGCACAGACTC
TGAGCGCGATTCTGCTGGCCTTTATCATTACTTGGACCCCCTATAACATCATGGTGCTCGTATCTACTTT
CTGTGACAAGTGCGTCCCCGTGACCCTGTGGCACCTGGGCTACTGGCTGTGCTACGTTAATTCAACAGTG
AATCCCATCTGTTATGCCCTTTGTAACCGGACCTTTCGCAAAACCTTTAAGATGCTGCTTTTGTGTAGGT
GGAAGAAGAAAAAAGTCGAAGAAAAGCTTTACTGGCAGGGCAATAGCAAATTGCCA
