>Addgene plasmid #66252 | CHRM5-Tango | addgene partial sequence | sequence record 117163 | CMV-F 5'-CGCAAATGGGCGGTAGGCGTG-3'
TCTCTGGCTAACTAGAGAACCCACTGCTTACTGGCTTATCGAAATTAATACGACTCACTATAGGGAGACC
CAAGCTGGCTAGCGTTTAAACTTAAGCTTGGTACCGAGCTCGGATCCACTAGTCCAGTGTGGTGGAATTC
TGCAGATATCCAGCACAGTGGCGGCCGCGCCACCATGAAGACGATCATCGCCCTGAGCTACATCTTCTGC
CTGGTATTCGCCGACTACAAGGACGATGATGACGCCAGCATCGATATGGAGGGCGACTCATATCACAATG
CCACGACTGTGAACGGCACACCCGTCAACCACCAGCCACTTGAAAGGCACAGGCTTTGGGAGGTAATAAC
CATAGCCGCAGTGACTGCAGTAGTTAGTCTGATTACCATTGTTGGCAATGTATTGGTCATGATTTCTTTT
AAGGTTAACAGCCAGCTGAAGACCGTGAATAATTATTATCTCCTTTCCCTGGCATGCGCTGACTTGATCA
TCGGGATCTTTAGCATGAACCTGTATACTACGTACATCCTGATGGGGCGCTGGGCACTGGGTTCATTGGC
ATGTGACTTGTGGCTTGCGCTGGATTATGTTGCATCTAACGCCAGCGTAATGAATCTTCTCGTGATATCC
TTTGACAGATACTTCTCTATTACACGGCCCCTGACGTACAGAGCCAAAAGGACCCCCAAACGAGCAGGCA
TCATGATTGGACTGGCTTGGCTCATATCCTTCATACTCTGGGCCCCTGCGATCCTCTGTTGGCAGTATCT
CGTGGGGAAAAGGACTGTGCCCCTGGACGAATGCCAGATCCAGTTCCTGAGTGAGCCCACAATAACTTTT
GGGACCGCCATAGCTGCTTTCTATATTCCGGTATCCGTTATGACCATCCTTTACTGCAGGATCTACAGAG
AGACAGAGAAAAGGACCAAAGATTTGGCTGATCTTCAGGGGTCTGATTCTGTGACTAAAGCCGAGAAAAA
G
