>Addgene plasmid #66252 | CHRM5-Tango | addgene partial sequence | sequence record 118003 | Tet-R 5'-GGCGAGTTTACGGGTTGTTA-3'
CTCTATGCGCTGTTATCACTTTACTTTTATCTAATCTTAGCTGGAAGTACAGGTTCTCACCGGTCGATGA
AGTGTCCTTGGCCAGGGAGGAGCTGGCGGTGGTGCAGGACTCATCTTGGGGACCCAGGCTGGGTGGGGTG
CGTCCACCGGTATCGATTGGCAATTTGCTATTGCCCTGCCAGTAAAGCTTTTCTTCGACTTTTTTCTTCT
TCCACCTACACAAAAGCAGCATCTTAAAGGTTTTGCGAAAGGTCCGGTTACAAAGGGCATAACAGATGGG
ATTCACTGTTGAATTAACGTAGCACAGCCAGTAGCCCAGGTGCCACAGGGTCACGGGGACGCACTTGTCA
CAGAAAGTAGATACGAGCACCATGATGTTATAGGGGGTCCAAGTAATGATAAAGGCCAGCAGAATCGCGC
TCAGAGTCTGTGCAGCTTTCCTTTCTTTAACCAGCACTACCCGCTTGCGTTTGGTCATCTGATGGCTGGG
ATTCGGGTTGAGTCCTTTAGTAGATGGCTCCTTGGCGACGGGGAAAGGACAGGGCATGATCTTGACCTTG
TGACAGCCATTGTTCGTTTCTTGGTTGCCATCGGCTTTCACAACCAGCCTGAATTTGTAGGCTACACATT
TCTGAGACTTTGGCCGATGGGCTGCAGCAGGACTCAGCAGATAGTTGGGTGTGTCATAATCGCTCTTTTC
TGTCTCGGCTTTCACAAAGGTTTCCTCGGTTTCTTCCGCGCTAAACTCCTCGCCTGGACTTTCTTTTCCC
TGACTTTTATATACAACCTGCAGGACTGGATCCGTGGCGGGTTTGTCCTCGTCTTCACTACTAGGATAGC
TAGAGCATGTAGTCAGTTGTTCAGCCTTGGCCCAATTCGCGCTAGGCCCTGTAGCCTGGGAGGGTTTTCC
TGTAGTGCTAGTACTCCTCCGACTGCTGGACCATGAGGCTTGATTTCTCTCTCGCTGAGCCAGAGTTGGC
CTGGGGCA
